Addgene plasmid #163976: pLEX307 RFP
Purpose: Mammalian expression vector encoding RFP (for example, to normalize plasmid-based protein expression)
Depositing lab: Daniel Bachovchin. Depositing organization: Memorial Sloan-Kettering Cancer Center. Publication: Mechanism of filament formation in UPA-promoted CARD8 and NLRP1 inflammasomes. Robert Hollingsworth L, David L, Li Y, Griswold AR, Ruan J, Sharif H, Fontana P, Orth-He EL, Fu TM, Bachovchin DA, Wu H. Nat Commun. 2021 Jan 8;12(1):189. doi: 10.1038/s41467-020-20320-y. PubMed 33420033.
Backbone
  Vector backbone: pLEX307
  Backbone manufacturer: Addgene #41392
  Vector type: Mammalian Expression, Lentiviral
Growth in bacteria
  Bacterial resistance: Ampicillin, 100 μg/mL
  Growth temperature: 37°C
  Growth strain: NEB Stable
  Copy number: High Copy
Gene/Insert
  Gene/Insert name: RFP
  Species: Synthetic
  Cloning method: Gateway Cloning
Terms and licenses: Academic/Nonprofit Terms; Industry Terms: Not Available to Industry
How to cite: pLEX307 RFP was a gift from Daniel Bachovchin (Addgene plasmid # 163976 ; http://n2t.net/addgene:163976 ; RRID:Addgene_163976)
