[The description below was written by a language model from this plasmid's Addgene catalogue record and pLannotate feature annotations shown in this document.]
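Description:
pLEX307 RFP is a third-generation, self-inactivating HIV-1 lentiviral expression plasmid built on the pLEX307 Gateway destination backbone, used either for direct transfection of mammalian cells or for packaging into lentiviral particles. In bacteria it is maintained through a high-copy ColE1/pUC-type origin and selected with ampicillin via the β-lactamase gene. An f1 origin and remnants of a lac/T3/T7 cloning region are also present in the backbone.

The viral transfer cassette begins with an RSV promoter fused to a truncated 5' LTR, which drives Tat-independent production of the genomic RNA. This is followed by the Ψ packaging signal with a partial gag sequence and the Rev response element for nuclear export of the unspliced transcript. Within the provirus, an SV40 early promoter/origin directs a puromycin N-acetyltransferase gene for selection of transduced or stably transfected cells. A cPPT/CTS element, which aids nuclear import of the reverse-transcribed genome, lies downstream of this marker. The human EF-1α promoter then drives the payload, a mammalian codon-optimised mRFP1, the monomeric DsRed derivative. It was inserted by Gateway recombination and is therefore flanked by attB1 and attB2 sites. A V5 epitope tag sequence lies just after attB2, but the record does not state whether it is translated in frame with RFP or cut off by a stop codon. A WPRE enhances transcript stability and expression, and the cassette ends in a ΔU3 3' LTR followed by an SV40 polyadenylation signal.

The stated purpose is constitutive RFP expression in mammalian cells, for example as a co-transfected control to normalise plasmid-based protein expression.
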