Features (pLannotate 1.2.2; 33 found; start..end, strand, type, name):
     71..206     +  rep_origin     SV40 ori: SV40 origin of replication
    252..848     +  CDS            PuroR (fragment): puromycin N-acetyltransferase; pac from Streptomyces; confers resistance to puromycin
    897..1014    +  misc_feature   cPPT/CTS: central polypurine tract and central termination sequence of HIV-1
   1079..1145    +  CDS            small t antigen (fragment): SV40 (simian virus 40) small t antigen
   1152..2330    +  promoter       EF-1α promoter: strong constitutive promoter for human elongation factor EF-1α
   2350..2374    +  protein_bind   attB1: mutant version of attB; recombination site for the Gateway® BP reaction BP Clonase™
   2380..3057    +  CDS            mRFP1: monomeric derivative of DsRed (Campbell et al., 2002) mammalian codon-optimized
   3059..3083    -  protein_bind   attB2: mutant version of attB; recombination site for the Gateway® BP reaction BP Clonase™
   3091..3132    +  CDS            V5 tag: epitope tag from simian virus 5
   3183..3771    +  misc_feature   WPRE: woodchuck hepatitis virus posttranscriptional regulatory element
   3822..3841    +  misc_feature   cPPT/CTS (fragment): central polypurine tract and central termination sequence of HIV-1
   3843..4076    +  LTR            3' LTR (ΔU3): self-inactivating 3' long terminal repeat (LTR) from HIV-1
   4154..4275    +  polyA_signal   SV40 poly(A) signal: SV40 polyadenylation signal
   4315..4450    +  rep_origin     SV40 ori: SV40 origin of replication
   4471..4489    -  promoter       T7 promoter: promoter for bacteriophage T7 RNA polymerase
   4497..4652    +  CDS            lacZα (fragment): LacZα fragment of β-galactosidase; lacZ fragment
   4657..5085    +  rep_origin     f1 ori (sequence partly withheld): f1 bacteriophage origin of replication; arrow indicates direction of (+) strand synthesis
   5138..5242    +  promoter       AmpR promoter: bla
   5243..6103    +  CDS            AmpR: β-lactamase; bla; confers resistance to ampicillin, carbenicillin, and related antibiotics
   6274..6862    +  rep_origin     ori: high-copy-number ColE1/pMB1/pBR322/pUC origin of replication
   7045..7137    +  CDS            lacI (fragment): lac repressor; lacI; The lac repressor binds to the lac operator to inhibit transcription in E. coli. This inhibition can be relieved by adding lactose or isopropyl-β-D-thiogalactopyranoside (IPTG).
   7150..7171    +  protein_bind   CAP binding site: CAP binding activates transcription in the presence of cAMP. E. coli catabolite activator protein
   7186..7216    +  promoter       lac promoter: promoter for the E. coli lac operon
   7224..7240    +  protein_bind   lac operator: The lac repressor binds to the lac operator to inhibit transcription in E. coli. This inhibition can be relieved by adding lactose or isopropyl-β-D-thiogalactopyranoside (IPTG). lac repressor encoded by lacI
   7285..7303    +  promoter       T3 promoter: promoter for bacteriophage T3 RNA polymerase
   7331..7557    +  promoter       RSV promoter: Rous sarcoma virus enhancer/promoter
   7558..7738    +  LTR            5' LTR (truncated): truncated 5' long terminal repeat (LTR) from HIV-1
   7785..7910    +  misc_feature   HIV-1 Ψ: packaging signal of human immunodeficiency virus type 1
   7894..8257    +  CDS            HIV-1 gag (fragment): gag protein from human immunodeficiency virus 1; gag
   8403..8636    +  misc_feature   RRE: The Rev response element (RRE) of HIV-1 allows for Rev-dependent mRNA export from the nucleus to the cytoplasm.
   9013..9039    +  CDS            Rev (fragment): human immunodeficiency virus 1 (HIV-1) Rev protein; rev; enhances nuclear export of unspliced and incompletely spliced viral mRNAs
   9046..9069    +  promoter       SV40 promoter (fragment): SV40 early promoter
   9070..47      +  promoter       SV40 promoter (fragment) (across the origin): SV40 enhancer and early promoter
>Addgene plasmid #163976 | pLEX307 RFP | addgene full sequence | sequence record 322307 | Addgene NGS Result
AGCAGGCAGAAGTATGCAAAGCATGCGTCTCAATTAGTCAGCAACCATAGTCCCGCCCCTAACTCCGCCC
ATCCCGCCCCTAACTCCGCCCAGTTCCGCCCATTCTCCGCCCCATGGCTGACTAATTTTTTTTATTTATG
CAGAGGCCGAGGCCGCCTCGGCCTCTGAGCTATTCCAGAAGTAGTGAGGAGGCTTTTTTGGAGGCCTAGG
CTTTTGCAAAAAGCTTTCTAGAGGTACCACCGGAGCTTACCATGACCGAGTACAAGCCCACGGTGCGCCT
CGCCACCCGCGACGACGTCCCCAGGGCCGTACGCACCCTCGCCGCCGCGTTCGCCGACTACCCCGCCACG
CGCCACACCGTCGATCCGGACCGCCACATCGAGCGGGTCACCGAGCTGCAAGAACTCTTCCTCACGCGCG
TCGGGCTCGACATCGGCAAGGTGTGGGTCGCGGACGACGGCGCCGCCGTGGCGGTCTGGACCACGCCGGA
GAGCGTCGAAGCGGGGGCGGTGTTCGCCGAGATCGGCCCGCGCATGGCCGAGTTGAGCGGTTCCCGGCTG
GCCGCGCAGCAACAGATGGAAGGCCTCCTGGCGCCGCACCGGCCCAAGGAGCCCGCGTGGTTCCTGGCCA
CCGTCGGCGTCTCGCCCGACCACCAGGGCAAGGGTCTGGGCAGCGCCGTCGTGCTCCCCGGAGTGGAGGC
GGCCGAGCGCGCCGGGGTGCCCGCCTTCCTGGAGACCTCCGCGCCCCGCAACCTCCCCTTCTACGAGCGG
CTCGGCTTCACCGTCACCGCCGACGTCGAGGTGCCCGAAGGACCGCGCACCTGGTGCATGACCCGCAAGC
CCGGTGCCAGTTAACGAATTCTAGATCTTGAGACAAATGGCAGTATTCATCCACAATTTTAAAAGAAAAG
GGGGGATTGGGGGGTACAGTGCAGGGGAAAGAATAGTAGACATAATAGCAACAGACATACAAACTAAAGA
ATTACAAAAACAAATTACAAAAATTCAAAATTTTCGGGTTTATTACAGGGACAGCAGAGATCCACTTTGG
CGCCGGCTCGAGGCCTGCAGGTGCAAAGATGGATAAAGTTTTAAACAGAGAGGAATCTTTGCAGCTAATG
GACCTTCTAGGTCTTGAAAGGAGTGGGAATTGGCTCCGGTGCCCGTCAGTGGGCAGAGCGCACATCGCCC
ACAGTCCCCGAGAAGTTGGGGGGAGGGGTCGGCAATTGAACCGGTGCCTAGAGAAGGTGGCGCGGGGTAA
ACTGGGAAAGTGATGTCGTGTACTGGCTCCGCCTTTTTCCCGAGGGTGGGGGAGAACCGTATATAAGTGC
AGTAGTCGCCGTGAACGTTCTTTTTCGCAACGGGTTTGCCGCCAGAACACAGGTAAGTGCCGTGTGTGGT
TCCCGCGGGCCTGGCCTCTTTACGGGTTATGGCCCTTGCGTGCCTTGAATTACTTCCACCTGGCTGCAGT
ACGTGATTCTTGATCCCGAGCTTCGGGTTGGAAGTGGGTGGGAGAGTTCGAGGCCTTGCGCTTAAGGAGC
CCCTTCGCCTCGTGCTTGAGTTGAGGCCTGGCCTGGGCGCTGGGGCCGCCGCGTGCGAATCTGGTGGCAC
CTTCGCGCCTGTCTCGCTGCTTTCGATAAGTCTCTAGCCATTTAAAATTTTTGATGACCTGCTGCGACGC
TTTTTTTCTGGCAAGATAGTCTTGTAAATGCGGGCCAAGATCTGCACACTGGTATTTCGGTTTTTGGGGC
CGCGGGCGGCGACGGGGCCCGTGCGTCCCAGCGCACATGTTCGGCGAGGCGGGGCCTGCGAGCGCGGCCA
CCGAGAATCGGACGGGGGTAGTCTCAAGCTGGCCGGCCTGCTCTGGTGCCTGGCCTCGCGCCGCCGTGTA
TCGCCCCGCCCTGGGCGGCAAGGCTGGCCCGGTCGGCACCAGTTGCGTGAGCGGAAAGATGGCCGCTTCC
CGGCCCTGCTGCAGGGAGCTCAAAATGGAGGACGCGGCGCTCGGGAGAGCGGGCGGGTGAGTCACCCACA
CAAAGGAAAAGGGCCTTTCCGTCCTCAGCCGTCGCTTCATGTGACTCCACGGAGTACCGGGCGCCGTCCA
GGCACCTCGATTAGTTCTCGAGCTTTTGGAGTACGTCGTCTTTAGGTTGGGGGGAGGGGTTTTATGCGAT
GGAGTTTCCCCACACTGAGTGGGTGGAGACTGAAGTTAGGCCAGCTTGGCACTTGATGTAATTCTCCTTG
GAATTTGCCCTTTTTGAGTTTGGATCTTGGTTCATTCTCAAGCCTCAGACAGTGGTTCAAAGTTTTTTTC
TTCCATTTCAGGTGTCGTGAGGCTAGCATCGATTGATCAACAAGTTTGTACAAAAAAGCAGGCTTCGCCA
TGGCCTCCTCCGAGGACGTCATCAAGGAGTTCATGCGCTTCAAGGTGCGCATGGAGGGCTCCGTGAACGG
CCACGAGTTCGAGATCGAGGGCGAGGGCGAGGGCCGCCCCTACGAGGGCACCCAGACCGCCAAGCTGAAG
GTGACCAAGGGCGGCCCCCTGCCCTTCGCCTGGGACATCCTGTCCCCTCAGTTCCAGTACGGCTCCAAGG
CCTACGTGAAGCACCCCGCCGACATCCCCGACTACTTGAAGCTGTCCTTCCCCGAGGGCTTCAAGTGGGA
GCGCGTGATGAACTTCGAGGACGGCGGCGTGGTGACCGTGACCCAGGACTCCTCCCTGCAGGACGGCGAG
TTCATCTACAAGGTGAAGCTGCGCGGCACCAACTTCCCCTCCGACGGCCCCGTAATGCAGAAGAAGACCA
TGGGCTGGGAGGCCTCCACCGAGCGGATGTACCCCGAGGACGGCGCCCTGAAGGGCGAGATCAAGATGAG
GCTGAAGCTGAAGGACGGCGGCCACTACGACGCCGAGGTCAAGACCACCTACATGGCCAAGAAGCCCGTG
CAGCTGCCCGGCGCCTACAAGACCGACATCAAGCTGGACATCACCTCCCACAACGAGGACTACACCATCG
TGGAACAGTACGAGCGCGCCGAGGGCCGCCACTCCACCGGCGCCTAAGACCCAGCTTTCTTGTACAAAGT
GGTTGATATCGGTAAGCCTATCCCTAACCCTCTCCTCGGTCTCGATTCTACGTAGTAATGAACTAGTACC
GGTTAAGTCGACAATCAACGCGTTAAGTCGACAATCAACCTCTGGATTACAAAATTTGTGAAAGATTGAC
TGGTATTCTTAACTATGTTGCTCCTTTTACGCTATGTGGATACGCTGCTTTAATGCCTTTGTATCATGCT
ATTGCTTCCCGTATGGCTTTCATTTTCTCCTCCTTGTATAAATCCTGGTTGCTGTCTCTTTATGAGGAGT
TGTGGCCCGTTGTCAGGCAACGTGGCGTGGTGTGCACTGTGTTTGCTGACGCAACCCCCACTGGTTGGGG
CATTGCCACCACCTGTCAGCTCCTTTCCGGGACTTTCGCTTTCCCCCTCCCTATTGCCACGGCGGAACTC
ATCGCCGCCTGCCTTGCCCGCTGCTGGACAGGGGCTCGGCTGTTGGGCACTGACAATTCCGTGGTGTTGT
CGGGGAAATCATCGTCCTTTCCTTGGCTGCTCGCCTGTGTTGCCACCTGGATTCTGCGCGGGACGTCCTT
CTGCTACGTCCCTTCGGCCCTCAATCCAGCGGACCTTCCTTCCCGCGGCCTGCTGCCGGCTCTGCGGCCT
CTTCCGCGTCTTCGCCTTCGCCCTCAGACGAGTCGGATCTCCCTTTGGGCCGCCTCCCCGCGTCGACTTT
AAGACCAATGACTTACAAGGCAGCTGTAGATCTTAGCCACTTTTTAAAAGAAAAGGGGGGACTGGAAGGG
CTAATTCACTCCCAACGAAGACAAGATCTGCTTTTTGCTTGTACTGGGTCTCTCTGGTTAGACCAGATCT
GAGCCTGGGAGCTCTCTGGCTAACTAGGGAACCCACTGCTTAAGCCTCAATAAAGCTTGCCTTGAGTGCT
TCAAGTAGTGTGTGCCCGTCTGTTGTGTGACTCTGGTAACTAGAGATCCCTCAGACCCTTTTAGTCAGTG
TGGAAAATCTCTAGCAGTACGTATAGTAGTTCATGTCATCTTATTATTCAGTATTTATAACTTGCAAAGA
AATGAATATCAGAGAGTGAGAGGAACTTGTTTATTGCAGCTTATAATGGTTACAAATAAAGCAATAGCAT
CACAAATTTCACAAATAAAGCATTTTTTTCACTGCATTCTAGTTGTGGTTTGTCCAAACTCATCAATGTA
TCTTATCATGTCTGGCTCTAGCTATCCCGCCCCTAACTCCGCCCATCCCGCCCCTAACTCCGCCCAGTTC
CGCCCATTCTCCGCCCCATGGCTGACTAATTTTTTTTATTTATGCAGAGGCCGAGGCCGCCTCGGCCTCT
GAGCTATTCCAGAAGTAGTGAGGAGGCTTTTTTGGAGGCCTAGGGACGTACCCAATTCGCCCTATAGTGA
GTCGTATTACGCGCGCTCACTGGCCGTCGTTTTACAACGTCGTGACTGGGAAAACCCTGGCGTTACCCAA
CTTAATCGCCTTGCAGCACATCCCCCTTTCGCCAGCTGGCGTAATAGCGAAGAGGCCCGCACCGATCGCC
CTTCCCAACAGTTGCGCAGCCTGAATGGCGAATGGG
[124 nt withheld, positions 4657-4780]
C
[91 nt withheld, positions 4782-4872]
A
[49 nt withheld, positions 4874-4922]
CCTTTGACGTTGGAGTCCACGTTCTTT
[37 nt withheld, positions 4950-4986]
ACCCTATCTCGGTCTATTCTTTTGATTTATAAGGGATTTTGCCGATTTCGGCCTATTGGTTAAAAAATGA
GCTGATTTAACAAAAATTTAACGCGAATTTTAACAAAATATTAACGCTTACAATTTAGGTGGCACTTTTC
GGGGAAATGTGCGCGGAACCCCTATTTGTTTATTTTTCTAAATACATTCAAATATGTATCCGCTCATGAG
ACAATAACCCTGATAAATGCTTCAATAATATTGAAAAAGGAAGAGTATGAGTATTCAACATTTCCGTGTC
GCCCTTATTCCCTTTTTTGCGGCATTTTGCCTTCCTGTTTTTGCTCACCCAGAAACGCTGGTGAAAGTAA
AAGATGCTGAAGATCAGTTGGGTGCACGAGTGGGTTACATCGAACTGGATCTCAACAGCGGTAAGATCCT
TGAGAGTTTTCGCCCCGAAGAACGTTTTCCAATGATGAGCACTTTTAAAGTTCTGCTATGTGGCGCGGTA
TTATCCCGTATTGACGCCGGGCAAGAGCAACTCGGTCGCCGCATACACTATTCTCAGAATGACTTGGTTG
AGTACTCACCAGTCACAGAAAAGCATCTTACGGATGGCATGACAGTAAGAGAATTATGCAGTGCTGCCAT
AACCATGAGTGATAACACTGCGGCCAACTTACTTCTGACAACGATCGGAGGACCGAAGGAGCTAACCGCT
TTTTTGCACAACATGGGGGATCATGTAACTCGCCTTGATCGTTGGGAACCGGAGCTGAATGAAGCCATAC
CAAACGACGAGCGTGACACCACGATGCCTGTAGCAATGGCAACAACGTTGCGCAAACTATTAACTGGCGA
ACTACTTACTCTAGCTTCCCGGCAACAATTAATAGACTGGATGGAGGCGGATAAAGTTGCAGGACCACTT
CTGCGCTCGGCCCTTCCGGCTGGCTGGTTTATTGCTGATAAATCTGGAGCCGGTGAGCGTGGGTCTCGCG
GTATCATTGCAGCACTGGGGCCAGATGGTAAGCCCTCCCGTATCGTAGTTATCTACACGACGGGGAGTCA
GGCAACTATGGATGAACGAAATAGACAGATCGCTGAGATAGGTGCCTCACTGATTAAGCATTGGTAACTG
TCAGACCAAGTTTACTCATATATACTTTAGATTGATTTAAAACTTCATTTTTAATTTAAAAGGATCTAGG
TGAAGATCCTTTTTGATAATCTCATGACCAAAATCCCTTAACGTGAGTTTTCGTTCCACTGAGCGTCAGA
CCCCGTAGAAAAGATCAAAGGATCTTCTTGAGATCCTTTTTTTCTGCGCGTAATCTGCTGCTTGCAAACA
AAAAAACCACCGCTACCAGCGGTGGTTTGTTTGCCGGATCAAGAGCTACCAACTCTTTTTCCGAAGGTAA
CTGGCTTCAGCAGAGCGCAGATACCAAATACTGTTCTTCTAGTGTAGCCGTAGTTAGGCCACCACTTCAA
GAACTCTGTAGCACCGCCTACATACCTCGCTCTGCTAATCCTGTTACCAGTGGCTGCTGCCAGTGGCGAT
AAGTCGTGTCTTACCGGGTTGGACTCAAGACGATAGTTACCGGATAAGGCGCAGCGGTCGGGCTGAACGG
GGGGTTCGTGCACACAGCCCAGCTTGGAGCGAACGACCTACACCGAACTGAGATACCTACAGCGTGAGCT
ATGAGAAAGCGCCACGCTTCCCGAAGGGAGAAAGGCGGACAGGTATCCGGTAAGCGGCAGGGTCGGAACA
GGAGAGCGCACGAGGGAGCTTCCAGGGGGAAACGCCTGGTATCTTTATAGTCCTGTCGGGTTTCGCCACC
TCTGACTTGAGCGTCGATTTTTGTGATGCTCGTCAGGGGGGCGGAGCCTATGGAAAAACGCCAGCAACGC
GGCCTTTTTACGGTTCCTGGCCTTTTGCTGGCCTTTTGCTCACATGTTCTTTCCTGCGTTATCCCCTGAT
TCTGTGGATAACCGTATTACCGCCTTTGAGTGAGCTGATACCGCTCGCCGCAGCCGAACGACCGAGCGCA
GCGAGTCAGTGAGCGAGGAAGCGGAAGAGCGCCCAATACGCAAACCGCCTCTCCCCGCGCGTTGGCCGAT
TCATTAATGCAGCTGGCACGACAGGTTTCCCGACTGGAAAGCGGGCAGTGAGCGCAACGCAATTAATGTG
AGTTAGCTCACTCATTAGGCACCCCAGGCTTTACACTTTATGCTTCCGGCTCGTATGTTGTGTGGAATTG
TGAGCGGATAACAATTTCACACAGGAAACAGCTATGACCATGATTACGCCAAGCGCGCAATTAACCCTCA
CTAAAGGGAACAAAAGCTGGAGCTGCAAGCTTAATGTAGTCTTATGCAATACTCTTGTAGTCTTGCAACA
TGGTAACGATGAGTTAGCAACATGCCTTACAAGGAGAGAAAAAGCACCGTGCATGCCGATTGGTGGAAGT
AAGGTGGTACGATCGTGCCTTATTAGGAAGGCAACAGACGGGTCTGACATGGATTGGACGAACCACTGAA
TTGCCGCATTGCAGAGATATTGTATTTAAGTGCCTAGCTCGATACATAAACGGGTCTCTCTGGTTAGACC
AGATCTGAGCCTGGGAGCTCTCTGGCTAACTAGGGAACCCACTGCTTAAGCCTCAATAAAGCTTGCCTTG
AGTGCTTCAAGTAGTGTGTGCCCGTCTGTTGTGTGACTCTGGTAACTAGAGATCCCTCAGACCCTTTTAG
TCAGTGTGGAAAATCTCTAGCAGTGGCGCCCGAACAGGGACTTGAAAGCGAAAGGGAAACCAGAGGAGCT
CTCTCGACGCAGGACTCGGCTTGCTGAAGCGCGCACGGCAAGAGGCGAGGGGCGGCGACTGGTGAGTACG
CCAAAAATTTTGACTAGCGGAGGCTAGAAGGAGAGAGATGGGTGCGAGAGCGTCAGTATTAAGCGGGGGA
GAATTAGATCGCGATGGGAAAAAATTCGGTTAAGGCCAGGGGGAAAGAAAAAATATAAATTAAAACATAT
AGTATGGGCAAGCAGGGAGCTAGAACGATTCGCAGTTAATCCTGGCCTGTTAGAAACATCAGAAGGCTGT
AGACAAATACTGGGACAGCTACAACCATCCCTTCAGACAGGATCAGAAGAACTTAGATCATTATATAATA
CAGTAGCAACCCTCTATTGTGTGCATCAAAGGATAGAGATAAAAGACACCAAGGAAGCTTTAGACAAGAT
AGAGGAAGAGCAAAACAAAAGTAAGACCACCGCACAGCAAGCGGCCGCTGATCTTCAGACCTGGAGGAGG
AGATATGAGGGACAATTGGAGAAGTGAATTATATAAATATAAAGTAGTAAAAATTGAACCATTAGGAGTA
GCACCCACCAAGGCAAAGAGAAGAGTGGTGCAGAGAGAAAAAAGAGCAGTGGGAATAGGAGCTTTGTTCC
TTGGGTTCTTGGGAGCAGCAGGAAGCACTATGGGCGCAGCGTCAATGACGCTGACGGTACAGGCCAGACA
ATTATTGTCTGGTATAGTGCAGCAGCAGAACAATTTGCTGAGGGCTATTGAGGCGCAACAGCATCTGTTG
CAACTCACAGTCTGGGGCATCAAGCAGCTCCAGGCAAGAATCCTGGCTGTGGAAAGATACCTAAAGGATC
AACAGCTCCTGGGGATTTGGGGTTGCTCTGGAAAACTCATTTGCACCACTGCTGTGCCTTGGAATGCTAG
TTGGAGTAATAAATCTCTGGAACAGATTTGGAATCACACGACCTGGATGGAGTGGGACAGAGAAATTAAC
AATTACACAAGCTTAATACACTCCTTAATTGAAGAATCGCAAAACCAGCAAGAAAAGAATGAACAAGAAT
TATTGGAATTAGATAAATGGGCAAGTTTGTGGAATTGGTTTAACATAACAAATTGGCTGTGGTATATAAA
ATTATTCATAATGATAGTAGGAGGCTTGGTAGGTTTAAGAATAGTTTTTGCTGTACTTTCTATAGTGAAT
AGAGTTAGGCAGGGATATTCACCATTATCGTTTCAGACCCACCTCCCAACCCCGAGGGGACCCATGCATT
GCATCTCAATTAGTCAGCAACCAGGTGTGGAAAGTCCCCAGGCTCCCC
