>Addgene plasmid #163976 | pLEX307 RFP | depositor partial sequence | sequence record 318195 | RFP
ATGGCCTCCTCCGAGGACGTCATCAAGGAGTTCATGCGCTTCAAGGTGCGCATGGAGGGCTCCGTGAACG
GCCACGAGTTCGAGATCGAGGGCGAGGGCGAGGGCCGCCCCTACGAGGGCACCCAGACCGCCAAGCTGAA
GGTGACCAAGGGCGGCCCCCTGCCCTTCGCCTGGGACATCCTGTCCCCTCAGTTCCAGTACGGCTCCAAG
GCCTACGTGAAGCACCCCGCCGACATCCCCGACTACTTGAAGCTGTCCTTCCCCGAGGGCTTCAAGTGGG
AGCGCGTGATGAACTTCGAGGACGGCGGCGTGGTGACCGTGACCCAGGACTCCTCCCTGCAGGACGGCGA
GTTCATCTACAAGGTGAAGCTGCGCGGCACCAACTTCCCCTCCGACGGCCCCGTAATGCAGAAGAAGACC
ATGGGCTGGGAGGCCTCCACCGAGCGGATGTACCCCGAGGACGGCGCCCTGAAGGGCGAGATCAAGATGA
GGCTGAAGCTGAAGGACGGCGGCCACTACGACGCCGAGGTCAAGACCACCTACATGGCCAAGAAGCCCGT
GCAGCTGCCCGGCGCCTACAAGACCGACATCAAGCTGGACATCACCTCCCACAACGAGGACTACACCATC
GTGGAACAGTACGAGCGCGCCGAGGGCCGCCACTCCACCGGCGCC
